Addgene plasmid #216513: pCfB2197-PrGNP1-mK2-NatMX
Purpose: Integrative fluorescent reporter for amino acid uptake sensing pathway, comprising mKate2 driven by the GNP1 promoter within the Easy clone vector, requires NotI digestion for integration in yeast
Depositing lab: Juha Saarikangas. Depositing organization: University of Helsinki. Publication: A dual reporter system for intracellular and extracellular amino acid sensing in budding yeast. Paukstyte J, Tena EC, Saarikangas J. Mol Biol Cell. 2025 Apr 2:mbcE24040162. doi: 10.1091/mbc.E24-04-0162. PubMed 40172974.
Backbone
  Vector backbone: pCfB2197
  Backbone manufacturer: Irina Borodina Easy Clone 2.0 (Addgene #67551)
  Backbone size w/o insert (bp): 5916
  Total vector size (bp): 7622
  Modifications to backbone: Cut with SfaAI (AsiSI) and nicked with Nb.BsmI
  Vector type: Yeast Expression, Cre/Lox ; Integrative
  Selectable markers: Nourseothricin
Growth in bacteria
  Bacterial resistance: Ampicillin, 100 μg/mL
  Growth temperature: 37°C
  Growth strain: DH5alpha
  Copy number: High Copy
Gene/Insert
  Gene/Insert name: PrGnp1-mKate2
  Species: S. cerevisiae (budding yeast)
  Insert size (bp): 1714
  Promoter: GNP1
  Cloning method: Other
  Sequencing primers: 5′ GAAATTCGCTTATTTAGAAGTGTC; 3′ CTCCTTCCTTTTCGGTTAGAG
Terms and licenses: Academic/Nonprofit Terms; Industry Terms: Not Available to Industry
Depositor comments: For further details refer to: EasyClone 2.0 Yeast Toolkit (Addgene Kit #1000000073 ) EasyClone 2.0: expanded toolkit of integrative vectors for stable gene expression in industrial Saccharomyces cerevisiae strains. Stovicek V, Borja GM, Forster J, Borodina I. J Ind Microbiol Biotechnol. 2015 Nov;42(11):1519-31. doi: 10.1007/s10295-015-1684-8. Epub 2015 Sep 16.
How to cite: pCfB2197-PrGNP1-mK2-NatMX was a gift from Juha Saarikangas (Addgene plasmid # 216513 ; http://n2t.net/addgene:216513 ; RRID:Addgene_216513)
