[The description below was written by a language model from this plasmid's Addgene catalogue record and pLannotate feature annotations shown in this document.]
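Description:
pCfB2197-PrGNP1-mK2-NatMX is an integrative yeast reporter plasmid built on the EasyClone 2.0 backbone pCfB2197. It is intended for stable chromosomal insertion in Saccharomyces cerevisiae rather than episomal maintenance. In E. coli it is propagated through a high-copy ColE1/pUC-type origin with ampicillin resistance (AmpR). No yeast replication origin is annotated, consistent with its integrative design. According to the record, the plasmid must be digested with NotI before transformation, which releases the integration fragment from the bacterial portion. The annotated fragments of yeast genomic sequence (partial matches to YL334 and RPS25A) probably belong to the homology arms that direct recombination, although the record does not name the target locus.

The payload is a roughly 1.7 kb insert in which the S. cerevisiae GNP1 promoter drives the monomeric red fluorescent protein mKate2. The promoter itself is not annotated in the feature table but presumably occupies the unannotated stretch upstream of the mKate2 coding sequence. The circular map places the CYC1 terminator just downstream of mKate2, and an ADH1 terminator from the backbone's cloning cassette lies on the other side in the opposite orientation. Yeast selection relies on a NatMX cassette, with nourseothricin acetyltransferase flanked by the Ashbya gossypii TEF promoter and terminator. Two loxP sites bracket this cassette, so the marker can be excised with Cre and reused. Short hits to lacZα, KanR, SUMO, FRT and rrnB elements appear to be backbone remnants or incidental matches.

The construct is described as a fluorescent readout of the amino acid uptake sensing pathway, with red fluorescence reporting GNP1 promoter activity. It forms part of a dual reporter system for intracellular and extracellular amino acid sensing in budding yeast.
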