Features (pLannotate 1.2.2; 23 found; start..end, strand, type, name):
     12..201     +  terminator     CYC1 terminator: S. cerevisiae CYC1; transcription terminator for CYC1
    249..282     -  protein_bind   loxP: Cre-mediated recombination occurs in the 8-bp core sequence (GCATACAT). Cre recombinase
    337..680     +  promoter       TEF promoter: Ashbya gossypii TEF promoter
    687..1251    +  CDS            NrsR (fragment): nourseothricin acetyltransferase; Streptomyces noursei nat1; confers resistance to nourseothricin
   1259..1456    +  terminator     TEF terminator: Ashbya gossypii TEF terminator
   1519..1552    -  protein_bind   loxP: Cre-mediated recombination occurs in the 8-bp core sequence (GCATACAT). Cre recombinase
   1596..1614    -  promoter       T7 promoter: promoter for bacteriophage T7 RNA polymerase
   1622..1673    +  CDS            lacZα (fragment): LacZα fragment of β-galactosidase; lacZ fragment
   2091..2294    -  CDS            YL334_YEAST (fragment): Protein uncertain: Swiss-Prot protein existence level 5. From Saccharomyces cerevisiae (strain ATCC 204508 / S288c) (Baker's yeast).
   2332..2365    -  protein_bind   FRT (minimal): supports FLP-mediated excision but not integration (Turan and Bode, 2011) FLP recombinase from the Saccharomyces cerevisiae 2μ plasmid
   2835..2854    +  CDS            lacZα (fragment): LacZα fragment of β-galactosidase; lacZ fragment
   2879..2896    -  terminator     rrnB T2 terminator (fragment): transcription terminator T2 from the E. coli rrnB gene
   3121..3709    -  rep_origin     ori: high-copy-number ColE1/pMB1/pBR322/pUC origin of replication
   3831..4691    -  CDS            AmpR: β-lactamase; bla; confers resistance to ampicillin, carbenicillin, and related antibiotics
   4694..4790    -  promoter       AmpR promoter (fragment): bla
   4820..4844    -  CDS            KanR (fragment): aminoglycoside phosphotransferase; aph(3')-Ia; confers resistance to kanamycin
   4873..4988    +  ncRNA          5S rRNA: Accession: RF00001 - 5S ribosomal RNA
   4992..5032    +  terminator     rrnB T1 terminator (fragment): transcription terminator T1 from the E. coli rrnB gene
   5076..5109    +  protein_bind   FRT (minimal): supports FLP-mediated excision but not integration (Turan and Bode, 2011) FLP recombinase from the Saccharomyces cerevisiae 2μ plasmid
   5148..5261    -  CDS            RPS25A (fragment): RS25A_YEAST - Also known as RPS31A. Experimental evidence at protein level: Swiss-Prot protein existence level 1. Component of the ribosome, a large ribonucleoprotein complex responsible for the synthesis of proteins in the cell. The small ribosomal subunit (SSU) binds messenger RNAs (mRNAs) and translates the encoded message by selecting cognate aminoacyl-transfer RNA (tRNA) molecules. The large subunit (LSU) contains the ribosomal catalytic site termed the peptidyl transferase center (PTC), which catalyzes the formation of peptide bonds, thereby polymerizing the amino acids delivered by tRNA
   5702..5867    -  terminator     ADH1 terminator: S. cerevisiae ADH1; transcription terminator for the S. cerevisiae alcohol dehydrogenase 1 (ADH1) gene
   5915..5959    -  CDS            SUMO (fragment): cleavable ubiquitin-like protein tag; S. cerevisiae SMT3 (truncated)
   6945..7634    +  CDS            mKate2: mKate2 is a basic (constitutively fluorescent) red fluorescent protein published in 2009, derived from Entacmaea quadricolor. It is reported to be a rapidly-maturing monomer with moderate acid sensitivity.
>Addgene plasmid #216513 | pCfB2197-PrGNP1-mK2-NatMX | addgene full sequence | sequence record 429383 | Addgene NGS Result
CGCGTGCATTCATCCGCTCTAACCGAAAAGGAAGGAGTTAGACAACCTGAAGTCTAGGTCCCTATTTATT
TTTTTATAGTTATGTTAGTATTAAGAACGTTATTTATATTTCAAATTTTTCTTTTTTTTCTGTACAGACG
CGTGTACGCATGTAACATTATACTGAAAACCTTGCTTGAGAAGGTTTTGGGACGCTCGAAGATCGCGTCA
GCTGAAGCTTCGTACGCTGCAGGTCGACAACCCTTAATATAACTTCGTATAATGTATGCTATACGAAGTT
ATTAGGTCTAGAGATCTGTTTAGCTTGCCTCGTCCCCGCCGGGTCACCCGGCCAGCGACATGGAGGCCCA
GAATACCCTCCTTGACAGTCTTGACGTGCGCAGCTCAGGGGCATGATGTGACTGTCGCCCGTACATTTAG
CCCATACATCCCCATGTATAATCATTTGCATCCATACATTTTGATGGCCGCACGGCGCGAAGCAAAAATT
ACGGCTCCTCGCTGCAGACCTGCGAGCAGGGAAACGCTCCCCTCACAGACGCGTTGAATTGTCCCCACGC
CGCGCCCCTGTAGAGAAATATAAAAGGTTAGGATTTGCCACTGAGGTTCTTCTTTCATATACTTCCTTTT
AAAATCTTGCTAGGATACAGTTCTCACATCACATCCGAACATAAACAACCATGGGTACCACTCTTGACGA
CACGGCTTACCGGTACCGCACCAGTGTCCCGGGGGACGCCGAGGCCATCGAGGCACTGGATGGGTCCTTC
ACCACCGACACCGTTTTCCGCGTCACCGCCACCGGGGACGGCTTCACCCTGCGGGAGGTGCCGGTGGACC
CGCCCCTGACCAAGGTGTTCCCCGACGACGAATCGGACGACGAATCGGACGACGGGGAGGACGGCGACCC
GGACTCCCGGACGTTCGTCGCGTACGGGGACGACGGCGACCTGGCGGGCTTCGTGGTCGTCTCGTACTCC
GGCTGGAACCGCCGGCTGACCGTCGAGGACATCGAGGTCGCCCCGGAGCACCGGGGGCACGGGGTCGGGC
GCGCGTTGATGGGGCTCGCGACGGAGTTCGCCCGCGAGCGGGGCGCCGGGCACCTCTGGCTGGAGGTCAC
CAACGTCAACGCACCGGCGATCCACGCGTACCGGCGGATGGGGTTCACCCTCTGCGGCCTGGACACCGCC
CTGTACGACGGCACCGCCTCGGACGGCGAGCAGGCGCTCTACATGAGCATGCCCTGCCCCTAATCAGTAC
TGACAATAAAAAGATTCTTGTTTTCAAGAACTTGTCATTTGTATAGTTTTTTTATATTGTAGTTGTTCTA
TTTTAATCAAATGTTAGCGTGATTTATATTTTTTTTCGCCTCGACATCATCTGCCCAGATGCGAAGTTAA
GTGCGCAGAAAGTAATATCATGCGTCAATCGTATGTGAATGCTGGTCGCTATACTGCTGTCGATTCGATA
CTAACGCCGCCATCCAGTGTCGAAAACGAGCTCTCGAGAACCCTTAATATAACTTCGTATAATGTATGCT
ATACGAAGTTATTAGGTGATATCAGATCCACTAGTGGCCTATGCACCCAATTCGCCCTATAGTGAGTCGT
ATTACGCGCGCTCACTGGCCGTCGTTTTACAACGTCGTGACTGGGAAAACCCTGGCGTTACCCCTGCAGG
ACTAGTGCTGAGGCATTAATCTTCCCGTGAATCAACTGCACATACCTTAATAACTAGTTCAGTTTAGTGC
TCTGTCTGAGTGACTGTAATAATAAATTTTACAAGCCACTTCTCATGACATATATTGGTAAGTAACTTCA
TCAATACTAATTAGTCTTTGCCGGTTACCCATCTGGCCCCTGACTTGCGATGCTTAGGAAGTTCCATACT
CGCGGCTCTTCCCAACAGTAGCACATCCGTGAAACTTCTGGCGCTATTCATTATGCAGTACCAGGACAAG
AAGTTAAAAAAAAAGCTCTGTTACAAGTTCAATGGTGGTGCAAGGATTGAAGTTATTATCCAGGAGGCAC
GGATGCAAAAGATAGAGGACAAATTAATTTCCTTAAAATTCAAAATGCTCATTATTGTCACGCTGTATGA
GCATTTGGTGAAGATTTCACTGGGAAATGTTGCAATAATTTGATAATCGTTCGTATTGGATGAAACTGTA
ACATCATCTGTTTATTAAGTATCCGTGTTATTAGTATATCATCACATACGGTGTAAGAAGATAACATAAA
GATTGAGAAACAGTCATCAAATATAATGGAAGCTGAAATGCGAGGATTGATTAAGACCTCAGCGCGGCCG
CAAATTTAAATAAAATGAAGTGAAGTTCCTATACTTTCTAGAGAATAGGAACTTCTATAGTGAGTCGAAT
AAGGGCGACACAAAATTTATTCTAAATGCATAATAAATACTGATAACATCTTATAGTTTGTATTATATTT
TGTATTATCGTTGACATGTATAATTTTGATATCAAAAACTGATTTTCCCTTTATTATTTTCGAGATTTAT
TTTCTTAATTCTCTTTAACAAACTAGAAATATTGTATATACAAAAAATCATAAATAATAGATGAATAGTT
TAATTATAGGTGTTCATCAATCGAAAAAGCAACGTATCTTATTTAAAGTGCGTTGCTTTTTTCTCATTTA
TAAGGTTAAATAATTCTCATATATCAAGCAAAGTGACAGGCGCCCTTAAATATTCTGACAAATGCTCTTT
CCCTAAACTCCCCCCATAAAAAAACCCGCCGAAGCGGGTTTTTACGTTATTTGCGGATTAACGATTACTC
GTTATCAGAACCGCCCAGGGGGCCCGAGCTTAAGACTGGCCGTCGTTTTACAACACAGAAAGAGTTTGTA
GAAACGCAAAAAGGCCATCCGTCAGGGGCCTTCTGCTTAGTTTGATGCCTGGCAGTTCCCTACTCTCGCC
TTCCGCTTCCTCGCTCACTGACTCGCTGCGCTCGGTCGTTCGGCTGCGGCGAGCGGTATCAGCTCACTCA
AAGGCGGTAATACGGTTATCCACAGAATCAGGGGATAACGCAGGAAAGAACATGTGAGCAAAAGGCCAGC
AAAAGGCCAGGAACCGTAAAAAGGCCGCGTTGCTGGCGTTTTTCCATAGGCTCCGCCCCCCTGACGAGCA
TCACAAAAATCGACGCTCAAGTCAGAGGTGGCGAAACCCGACAGGACTATAAAGATACCAGGCGTTTCCC
CCTGGAAGCTCCCTCGTGCGCTCTCCTGTTCCGACCCTGCCGCTTACCGGATACCTGTCCGCCTTTCTCC
CTTCGGGAAGCGTGGCGCTTTCTCATAGCTCACGCTGTAGGTATCTCAGTTCGGTGTAGGTCGTTCGCTC
CAAGCTGGGCTGTGTGCACGAACCCCCCGTTCAGCCCGACCGCTGCGCCTTATCCGGTAACTATCGTCTT
GAGTCCAACCCGGTAAGACACGACTTATCGCCACTGGCAGCAGCCACTGGTAACAGGATTAGCAGAGCGA
GGTATGTAGGCGGTGCTACAGAGTTCTTGAAGTGGTGGGCTAACTACGGCTACACTAGAAGAACAGTATT
TGGTATCTGCGCTCTGCTGAAGCCAGTTACCTTCGGAAAAAGAGTTGGTAGCTCTTGATCCGGCAAACAA
ACCACCGCTGGTAGCGGTGGTTTTTTTGTTTGCAAGCAGCAGATTACGCGCAGAAAAAAAGGATCTCAAG
AAGATCCTTTGATCTTTTCTACGGGGTCTGACGCTCAGTGGAACGACGCGCGCGTAACTCACGTTAAGGG
ATTTTGGTCATGAGCTTGCGCCGTCCCGTCAAGTCAGCGTAATGCTCTGCTTACCAATGCTTAATCAGTG
AGGCACCTATCTCAGCGATCTGTCTATTTCGTTCATCCATAGTTGCCTGACTCCCCGTCGTGTAGATAAC
TACGATACGGGAGGGCTTACCATCTGGCCCCAGCGCTGCGATGATACCGCGAGAACCACGCTCACCGGCT
CCGGATTTATCAGCAATAAACCAGCCAGCCGGAAGGGCCGAGCGCAGAAGTGGTCCTGCAACTTTATCCG
CCTCCATCCAGTCTATTAATTGTTGCCGGGAAGCTAGAGTAAGTAGTTCGCCAGTTAATAGTTTGCGCAA
CGTTGTTGCCATCGCTACAGGCATCGTGGTGTCACGCTCGTCGTTTGGTATGGCTTCATTCAGCTCCGGT
TCCCAACGATCAAGGCGAGTTACATGATCCCCCATGTTGTGCAAAAAAGCGGTTAGCTCCTTCGGTCCTC
CGATCGTTGTCAGAAGTAAGTTGGCCGCAGTGTTATCACTCATGGTTATGGCAGCACTGCATAATTCTCT
TACTGTCATGCCATCCGTAAGATGCTTTTCTGTGACTGGTGAGTACTCAACCAAGTCATTCTGAGAATAG
TGTATGCGGCGACCGAGTTGCTCTTGCCCGGCGTCAATACGGGATAATACCGCGCCACATAGCAGAACTT
TAAAAGTGCTCATCATTGGAAAACGTTCTTCGGGGCGAAAACTCTCAAGGATCTTACCGCTGTTGAGATC
CAGTTCGATGTAACCCACTCGTGCACCCAACTGATCTTCAGCATCTTTTACTTTCACCAGCGTTTCTGGG
TGAGCAAAAACAGGAAGGCAAAATGCCGCAAAAAAGGGAATAAGGGCGACACGGAAATGTTGAATACTCA
TATTCTTCCTTTTTCAATATTATTGAAGCATTTATCAGGGTTATTGTCTCATGAGCGGATACATATTTGA
ATGTATTTAGAAAAATAAACAAATAGGGGTCAGTGTTACAACCAATTAACCAATTCTGAACATTATCGCG
AGCCCATTTATACCTGAATATGGCTCATAACACCCCTTGTTTGCCTGGCGGCAGTAGCGCGGTGGTCCCA
CCTGACCCCATGCCGAACTCAGAAGTGAAACGCCGTAGCGCCGATGGTAGTGTGGGGACTCCCCATGCGA
GAGTAGGGAACTGCCAGGCATCAAATAAAACGAAAGGCTCAGTCGAAAGACTGGGCCTTTCGCCCGGGCT
AATTATGGGGTGTCGCCCTTATTCGACTCTATAGTGAAGTTCCTATTCTCTAGAAAGTATAGGAACTTCT
GAAGTGGGGATTTAAATGCGGCCGCGCTGAGGGTTTAATGTTGAGCTCTGTCCTTCATGGACTTTTTGGA
CCACTTCTTCTTGGACTTCTTACCACCAGCAAGAGCGGCAGCGGCTTTGGCAGCTTTAGACAATTGTTGC
TTTGGAGGCATGTTATATTATGTTCTGAGACGTAAGAAAGGGTGAAAATTGATGTTAGTGTCAAAAATTA
TATTACAAAATACGCAGAGATATTCTAGTTCCTTTGATGAATGAATCTTTCAGAAAAAAAAGTCAAAGCA
AAAGCAAAATGGCCTGCAGACTAAACTGTATGGTGGTCTTGGAATGATAAAGATCTGTTTAATAGATTTA
GTAGATACAATAGCACATCTCATTACCCAGTTATGATTGACGTCATTCTGAGTTACAATGATCTTAGCGA
CCTGTGCTCATTATTTGCTCCACTAATTCTAATTTTCCTCGCCTTTCATATTTCGTATCTTTATTCTATA
TCCTAAAATTTTTTTGGCAAATCCCAGATTTGGCTTTGATTTTGGCATCGGTTCGGTTCTTTCATTAAGT
CCTCAGCGAGCTCGCATGGAATGCGTGCGATGAGCGACCTCATGCTATACCTGAGAAAGCAACCTGACCT
ACAGGAAAGAGTTACTCAAGAATAAGAATTTTCGTTTTAAAACCTAAGAGTCACTTTAAAATTTGTATAC
ACTTATTTTTTTTATAACTTATTTAATAATAAAAATCATAAATCATAAGAAATTCGCTTATTTAGAAGTG
TCAACAACGTATCTACCAACGGAATGCGTGCGATCTTGACCTCTGGCTTAGCTTCTTGATTGACTTCTGA
GTCCGACATCGCTCGTGTATTTATTTGTAAAACTAGAACTGAACTGGGTCCTTCTGTCCTATATGCTACA
GGTGGTAACAAGAAACGGGAGCTTGGAAAAGGTAAGAAAAATCAACTAAAAGAGTAGAATGTGTTCGTTT
GTTTGATTGTTGGTGTTTTGCTCTTTTCCTGCTTCCTGAACACCTTCCGACGGCGCGTGTTGGCAAAGCT
GGGTAACCCAACATATTCATATCACATGATCAAAGAGTTCGGCGGCAAAAACGTGACATGCACGTGATGG
AAACAGCATGGCTTTTTTCAGTTTTATTTTTTTTTTTCACTTTCAAAAGCATTATTCCTTGGGGACTACG
TAATCAACGCGTTGGTCATTTCTTTTTCCAACGCGCATGACTAACCTACTATGACGACGTAGCCTTAATT
CGGCATTACCGTATTATGCGACGTGCTTGCGATCCTTGAAAACGGCATCAGGATGCACAAAAACGTTTCA
AAAGTGCCCCGCCGTACGGTATGCGGCGCCAAAAACCGGTGAACATGAAAAAGAAACGGCACAGGGACCA
TCAAAAATAGGAAAAAAGAATAACGCCGCATGAAAAGAAAGCGGATGGAAAGGCACGGCAACTCTTAGAG
ATGAAGGCGATGATGCGATGGCAGACGGACAATGAAATGTAAATTTGAAGTTTTTTTCGGAAATCGGTTT
TAGTGTTCGTATGTCAGTTTGGCTCGGGTTGTGCAGTGTCGTTTCTTTTTTGAGTCCCTTCTTCCCCCAC
CTCTTTGATGTTAGAAAGAATCGGATTCTGTATATATAACCGATTTTTTTCACATTTCTGTTGATTTAAA
CATATTCCTTTCGTGCTTCTTCAAAGTTGAGAGTTATAGGTGCTTTATGTTTTTTTTTTTTTGTGTAAGA
AAAAAAAACTATCGCTTTCTCAAGTAGCTTATATAATATCAAATATTGCACATTATCTGTCATAAAACAA
TGGGTTCTGGTGGTTCTGAATTGATCAAAGAAAACATGCACATGAAGTTGTACATGGAAGGTACTGTTAA
CAACCATCATTTCAAGTGTACCTCTGAAGGTGAAGGTAAACCATATGAAGGTACTCAAACCATGAGAATC
AAAGCTGTTGAAGGTGGTCCATTGCCATTTGCTTTTGATATTTTGGCTACCTCCTTCATGTACGGTTCTA
AGACTTTCATTAACCACACCCAAGGTATCCCAGATTTCTTCAAACAATCTTTCCCAGAAGGTTTCACTTG
GGAAAGAGTTACTACTTACGAAGATGGTGGTGTTTTGACTGCTACTCAAGATACTTCTTTACAAGACGGT
TGCTTGATCTACAACGTTAAGATTAGAGGTGTCAACTTCCCATCTAATGGTCCAGTTATGCAAAAAAAGA
CTTTGGGTTGGGAAGCTTCTACTGAAACATTATATCCAGCTGATGGTGGTTTGGAAGGTAGAGCTGATAT
GGCTTTGAAATTGGTTGGTGGTGGTCATTTGATCTGCAACTTGAAAACTACCTACAGATCTAAGAAGCCA
GCCAAGAATTTGAAAATGCCAGGTGTTTACTACGTCGATAGAAGATTGGAAAGAATCAAAGAAGCCGACA
AAGAAACCTACGTTGAACAACACGAAGTTGCTGTTGCTAGATATTGTGATTTGCCATCCAAATTAGGTCA
TAGAGGATCTTGAAT
